>Addgene plasmid #199000 | pGL0_99 [bsRBS] | addgene full sequence | sequence record 401289 | Addgene NGS Result
TAGCGTGCGAACAGCACGCTATTGTTGTATCATTACTCGCATCCATTCTCAGGCTGTCTCGTCTCGTCTC
CGAGGTCTCATACTAGGAGGAAAAAAATGTGAGACCACCCCAGGATACATAGATTACCACAACTCCGAGC
CCTTCCACCTAGCGTGCTAACCACGCACGCTATTGTTGTATCCCATATAATGCAATCGTAGTCTACCTGA
CTGTACTTAGAAATGTGGCTTCGCCTTTGCCCACGCACCTGATCGCTCCTCGTTTGCTTTTAAGGACCGG
ACGAACCACAGAGCATTAGAAGGCTAGGTGGAGGCTCAGTGATGATAAGTCTGCGATGGTGGATGCATGT
GTCATGGTCATAGCTGTTTCCTGTGTGAAATTGTTATCCGCTCAGAGGGCACAATCCTATTCCGCGCTAT
CCGACAATCTCCAAGACATTAGGTGGAGTTCAGTTCGGCGTATGGCATATGTCGCTGGAAAGAACATGTG
AGCAAAAGGCCAGCAAAAGGCCAGGAACCGTAAAAAGGCCGCGTTGCTGGCGTTTTTCCATAGGCTCCGC
CCCCCTGACGAGCATCACAAAAATCGACGCTCAAGTCAGAGGTGGCGAAACCCGACAGGACTATAAAGAT
ACCAGGCGTTTCCCCCTGGAAGCTCCCTCGTGCGCTCTCCTGTTCCGACCCTGCCGCTTACCGGATACCT
GTCCGCCTTTCTCCCTTCGGGAAGCGTGGCGCTTTCTCATAGCTCACGCTGTAGGTATCTCAGTTCGGTG
TAGGTCGTTCGCTCCAAGCTGGGCTGTGTGCACGAACCCCCCGTTCAGCCCGACCGCTGCGCCTTATCCG
GTAACTATCGTCTTGAGTCCAACCCGGTAAGACACGACTTATCGCCACTGGCAGCAGCCACTGGTAACAG
GATTAGCAGAGCGAGGTATGTAGGCGGTGCTACAGAGTTCTTGAAGTGGTGGCCTAACTACGGCTACACT
AGAAGAACAGTATTTGGTATCTGCGCTCTGCTGAAGCCAGTTACCTTCGGAAAAAGAGTTGGTAGCTCTT
GATCCGGCAAACAAACCACCGCTGGTAGCGGTGGTTTTTTTGTTTGCAAGCAGCAGATTACGCGCAGAAA
AAAAGGATCTCAAGAAGATCCTTTGATCTTTTCTACGGGGTCTGACGCTCTATTCAACAAAGCCGCCGTC
CCGTCAAGTCAGCGTAAATGGGTAGGGGGCTTCAAATCGTCCCCCCATACGATATAAGTTGTTACTAGTG
CTTGGATTCTCACCAATAAAAAACGCCCGGCGGCAACCGAGCGTTCTGAACAAATCCAGATGGAGTTCTG
AGGTCATTACTGGATCTATCAACAGGAGTCCAAGCGAGCTCGATATCAAATTACGCCCCGCCCTGCCACT
CATCGCAGTACTGTTGTAATTCATTAAGCATTCTGCCGACATGGAAGCCATCACAAACGGCATGATGAAC
CTGAATCGCCAGCGGCATCAGCACCTTGTCGCCTTGCGTATAATATTTGCCCATGGTGAAAACGGGGGCG
AAGAAGTTGTCCATATTGGCCACGTTTAAATCAAAACTGGTGAAACTCACCCAGGGATTGGCTGAGACGA
AAAACATATTCTCAATAAACCCTTTAGGGAAATAGGCCAGGTTTTCACCGTAACACGCCACATCTTGCGA
ATATATGTGTAGAAACTGCCGGAAATCGTCGTGGTATTCACTCCAGAGCGATGAAAACGTTTCAGTTTGC
TCATGGAAAACGGTGTAACAAGGGTGAACACTATCCCATATCACCAGCTCACCGTCTTTCATTGCCATAC
GAAATTCCGGATGAGCATTCATCAGGCGGGCAAGAATGTGAATAAAGGCCGGATAAAACTTGTGCTTATT
TTTCTTTACGGTCTTTAAAAAGGCCGTAATATCCAGCTGAACGGTCTGGTTATAGGTACATTGAGCAACT
GACTGAAATGCCTCAAAATGTTCTTTACGATGCCATTGGGATATATCAACGGTGGTATATCCAGTGATTT
TTTTCTCCATTTTAGCTTCCTTAGCTCCTGAAAATCTCGATAACTCAAAAAATACGCCCGGTAGTGATCT
TATTTCATTATGGTGAAAGTTGGAACCTCTTACGTGCCGATCAACGTCTCATTGATACCTGAAACAAAAC
CCATCGTACGGCCAAGGAAGTCTCCAATAACTGTGATCCACCACAAGCGCCAGGGTTTTCCCAGTCACGA
CGTTGTAAAACGACGGCCAGTCATGCATAATCCGCACGCATCTGGAATAAGGAAGTGCCATTCCGCCTGA
CCT
Features (pLannotate 1.2.2; 6 found; start..end, strand, type, name):
    379..394     -  protein_bind   lac operator (fragment): The lac repressor binds to the lac operator to inhibit transcription in E. coli. This inhibition can be relieved by adding lactose or isopropyl-β-D-thiogalactopyranoside (IPTG). lac repressor encoded by lacI
    545..1133    -  rep_origin     ori: high-copy-number ColE1/pMB1/pBR322/pUC origin of replication
   1266..1360    -  terminator     lambda t0 terminator: transcription terminator from phage lambda
   1384..2040    -  CDS            cat: CAT_ECOLX - Experimental evidence at protein level: Swiss-Prot protein existence level 1. This enzyme is an effector of chloramphenicol resistance in bacteria. From Escherichia coli. This protein is used as a marker in many commonly used cloning vectors, such as pACYC184.
   2041..2143    -  promoter       cat promoter: promoter of the E. coli cat gene encoding chloramphenicol acetyltransferase
   2218..2261    -  CDS            lacZα (fragment): LacZα fragment of β-galactosidase; lacZ fragment
