[The description below was written by a language model from this plasmid's Addgene catalogue record and pLannotate feature annotations shown in this document.]
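Description:
pGL0_99 [bsRBS] is a small (about 2.3 kb) synthetic-biology part plasmid, catalogued as a "Level 0 part" and built on the pGLDV_17 backbone. In hierarchical modular cloning schemes, Level 0 plasmids act as storage vectors that each hold a single basic genetic element for later assembly into larger transcription units or complete vectors. The record does not state the cloning method or the assembly standard used. The plasmid is propagated in E. coli at high copy from a ColE1/pMB1/pUC-type origin of replication. Selection is with chloramphenicol, provided by a cat (chloramphenicol acetyltransferase) gene driven by its native cat promoter and followed by the phage lambda t0 terminator.

The stored part is a synthetic element named bsRBS. The name suggests a ribosome binding site, possibly one intended for Bacillus subtilis, but the record does not define it, and the automated annotation does not pick it out as a feature. A portion of the plasmid is noted as deriving from a previously published plasmid from another group. The only other annotated elements are short fragments of a lac operator and of lacZα. These may be remnants of a lacZα screening cassette in the parent backbone that the part replaced, though the record does not confirm this, and no intact reporter is present.

The plasmid belongs to a toolkit associated with work on high-throughput identification of functional origins of replication in non-model bacteria. In that context it would serve as a translation-initiation building block for assembling expression cassettes within modular vectors.
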