Addgene plasmid #199000: pGL0_99 [bsRBS]
Purpose: Level 0 part
Depositing lab: Charlie Gilbert & Nili Ostrov & Cultivarium Tools. Depositing organization: Cultivarium, Convergent Research. Publication: A scalable framework for high-throughput identification of functional origins of replication in non-model bacteria. Gilbert C, Brumwell SL, Crits-Christoph A, Kang SC, Martin-Moldes Z, Alsharif W, Esmurria A, Nguyen M-A, Lee HH, Ostrov N. bioRxiv 2023.05.19.541510 10.1101/2023.05.19.541510.
Backbone
  Vector backbone: pGLDV_17
  Vector type: Synthetic Biology
Growth in bacteria
  Bacterial resistance: Chloramphenicol, 25 μg/mL
  Growth temperature: 37°C
  Growth strain: E. coli Zymo 10B
  Copy number: High Copy
Gene/Insert
  Gene/Insert name: bsRBS
  Species: Synthetic
  Cloning method: Unknown
Resource information
  A portion of this plasmid was derived from a plasmid made by: Zhen Kang (Yang et al. 2018 https://doi.org/10.1021/acssynbio.7b00258)
Terms and licenses: Academic/Nonprofit Terms; Industry Terms: Not Available to Industry
How to cite: pGL0_99 [bsRBS] was a gift from Charlie Gilbert & Nili Ostrov & Cultivarium Tools (Addgene plasmid # 199000 ; http://n2t.net/addgene:199000 ; RRID:Addgene_199000)
